>Addgene plasmid #128676 | pLVX-Flag-Polß(TM-KTM)-IRES-puro | addgene full sequence | sequence record 321869 | Addgene NGS Result
TGGAAGGGCTAATTCACTCCCAAAGAAGACAAGATATCCTTGATCTGTGGATCTACCACACACAAGGCTA
CTTCCCTGATTAGCAGAACTACACACCAGGGCCAGGGGTCAGATATCCACTGACCTTTGGATGGTGCTAC
AAGCTAGTACCAGTTGAGCCAGATAAGGTAGAAGAGGCCAATAAAGGAGAGAACACCAGCTTGTTACACC
CTGTGAGCCTGCATGGGATGGATGACCCGGAGAGAGAAGTGTTAGAGTGGAGGTTTGACAGCCGCCTAGC
ATTTCATCACGTGGCCCGAGAGCTGCATCCGGAGTACTTCAAGAACTGCTGATATCGAGCTTGCTACAAG
GGACTTTCCGCTGGGGACTTTCCAGGGAGGCGTGGCCTGGGCGGGACTGGGGAGTGGCGAGCCCTCAGAT
CCTGCATATAAGCAGCTGCTTTTTGCCTGTACTGGGTCTCTCTGGTTAGACCAGATCTGAGCCTGGGAGC
TCTCTGGCTAACTAGGGAACCCACTGCTTAAGCCTCAATAAAGCTTGCCTTGAGTGCTTCAAGTAGTGTG
TGCCCGTCTGTTGTGTGACTCTGGTAACTAGAGATCCCTCAGACCCTTTTAGTCAGTGTGGAAAATCTCT
AGCAGTGGCGCCCGAACAGGGACTTGAAAGCGAAAGGGAAACCAGAGGAGCTCTCTCGACGCAGGACTCG
GCTTGCTGAAGCGCGCACGGCAAGAGGCGAGGGGCGGCGACTGGTGAGTACGCCAAAAATTTTGACTAGC
GGAGGCTAGAAGGAGAGAGATGGGTGCGAGAGCGTCAGTATTAAGCGGGGGAGAATTAGATCGCGATGGG
AAAAAATTCGGTTAAGGCCAGGGGGAAAGAAAAAATATAAATTAAAACATATAGTATGGGCAAGCAGGGA
GCTAGAACGATTCGCAGTTAATCCTGGCCTGTTAGAAACATCAGAAGGCTGTAGACAAATACTGGGACAG
CTACAACCATCCCTTCAGACAGGATCAGAAGAACTTAGATCATTATATAATACAGTAGCAACCCTCTATT
GTGTGCATCAAAGGATAGAGATAAAAGACACCAAGGAAGCTTTAGACAAGATAGAGGAAGAGCAAAACAA
AAGTAAGACCACCGCACAGCAAGCGGCCGGCCGCTGATCTTCAGACCTGGAGGAGGAGATATGAGGGACA
ATTGGAGAAGTGAATTATATAAATATAAAGTAGTAAAAATTGAACCATTAGGAGTAGCACCCACCAAGGC
AAAGAGAAGAGTGGTGCAGAGAGAAAAAAGAGCAGTGGGAATAGGAGCTTTGTTCCTTGGGTTCTTGGGA
GCAGCAGGAAGCACTATGGGCGCAGCGTCAATGACGCTGACGGTACAGGCCAGACAATTATTGTCTGGTA
TAGTGCAGCAGCAGAACAATTTGCTGAGGGCTATTGAGGCGCAACAGCATCTGTTGCAACTCACAGTCTG
GGGCATCAAGCAGCTCCAGGCAAGAATCCTGGCTGTGGAAAGATACCTAAAGGATCAACAGCTCCTGGGG
ATTTGGGGTTGCTCTGGAAAACTCATTTGCACCACTGCTGTGCCTTGGAATGCTAGTTGGAGTAATAAAT
CTCTGGAACAGATTTGGAATCACACGACCTGGATGGAGTGGGACAGAGAAATTAACAATTACACAAGCTT
AATACACTCCTTAATTGAAGAATCGCAAAACCAGCAAGAAAAGAATGAACAAGAATTATTGGAATTAGAT
AAATGGGCAAGTTTGTGGAATTGGTTTAACATAACAAATTGGCTGTGGTATATAAAATTATTCATAATGA
TAGTAGGAGGCTTGGTAGGTTTAAGAATAGTTTTTGCTGTACTTTCTATAGTGAATAGAGTTAGGCAGGG
ATATTCACCATTATCGTTTCAGACCCACCTCCCAACCCCGAGGGGACCCGACAGGCCCGAAGGAATAGAA
GAAGAAGGTGGAGAGAGAGACAGAGACAGATCCATTCGATTAGTGAACGGATCTCGACGGTATCGCCTTT
AAAAGAAAAGGGGGGATTGGGGGGTACAGTGCAGGGGAAAGAATAGTAGACATAATAGCAACAGACATAC
AAACTAAAGAATTACAAAAACAAATTACAAAAATTCAAAATTTTCGGGTTTATTACAGGGACAGCAGAGA
TCCAGTTTATCGATAAGCTTGGGAGTTCCGCGTTACATAACTTACGGTAAATGGCCCGCCTGGCTGACCG
CCCAACGACCCCCGCCCATTGACGTCAATAATGACGTATGTTCCCATAGTAACGCCAATAGGGACTTTCC
ATTGACGTCAATGGGTGGAGTATTTACGGTAAACTGCCCACTTGGCAGTACATCAAGTGTATCATATGCC
AAGTACGCCCCCTATTGACGTCAATGACGGTAAATGGCCCGCCTGGCATTATGCCCAGTACATGACCTTA
TGGGACTTTCCTACTTGGCAGTACATCTACGTATTAGTCATCGCTATTACCATGGTGATGCGGTTTTGGC
AGTACATCAATGGGCGTGGATAGCGGTTTGACTCACGGGGATTTCCAAGTCTCCACCCCATTGACGTCAA
TGGGAGTTTGTTTTGGCACCAAAATCAACGGGACTTTCCAAAATGTCGTAACAACTCCGCCCCATTGACG
CAAATGGGCGGTAGGCGTGTACGGTGGGAGGTCTATATAAGCAGAGCTCGTTTAGTGAACCGTCAGATCG
CCTGGAGACGCCATCCACGCTGTTTTGACCTCCATAGAAGACACCGACTCTACTAGAGGATCTATTTCCG
GTGAATTCCTCGAGACTAGATCAACAAGTTTGTACAAAAAAGCAGGCTCCGCGGCCGCCCCCTTCACCAT
GGACTACAAAGACGATGACGATAAAGGCATGAGCAAACGGAAGGCGCCGCAGGAGACTCTCAACGGGGGA
ATCACCGACATGCTCACAGAACTCGCAAACTTTGAGAAGAACGTGAGCCAAGCTATCCACAAGTACAATG
CTTACAGAAGAGCAGCATCTGTTATAGCAAAATACCCACACAAAATAAAGAGTGGAGCTGAAGCTAAGAG
ATTGCCTGGAGTAGGAACAAAAATTGCTGAAAAGATTGATGAGTTTTTAGCAACTGGAAGATTACGTAAA
CTGGAAAAGATTCGGCAGGATGATACGAGTTCATCCATCAATTTCCTGACTCGAGTTAGTGGCATTGGTC
CATCTGCTGCAAGGAAGTTTGTAGATGAAGGAATTAAAACACTAGAAGATCTCAGAAAAAATGAAGATAA
ATTGAACCATCATCAGCGAATTGGGCTGAAATATTTTGGGGACTTTGAAAAAAGAATTCCTCGTGAAGAG
ATGTTACAAATGCAAGATATTGTACTAAATGAAGTTAAAAAAGTGGATTCTGAATACATTGCTACAGTCT
GTGGCAGTTTCAGAAGAGGTGCAGAGTCCAGTGGTGACATGGATGTTCTCCTGACCCATCCCAGCTTCAC
TTCAGAATCAACCAAACAGCCAAAACTGTTACATCAGGTTGTGGAGCAGTTACAAAAGGTTCATTTTATC
ACAGATACCCTGTCAAAGGGTGAGACAAAGTTCATGGGTGTTTGCCAGCTTCCCAGTAAAAATGATGAAA
AAGAATATCCACACAGAAGAATTGATATCAGGTTGATACCCAAAGATCAGTATTACTGTGGTGTTCTCTA
TTTCACTGGGAGTGATATTTTCAATAAGAATATGAGGGCTCATGCCCTAGAAAAGGGTTTCACAATCAAT
GAGTACACCATCCGTCCCCGGGGACGCACTGGACGTGCAGGAGAACCCCTGCCAGTGGATAGTGAAAAAG
ACATCTTTGATTACATCCAGTGGAAATACCGGGAACCCAAGGACCGGAGCGAATGAAAGGGTGGGCGCGC
CGACCCAGCTTTCTTGTACAAAGTGGTTGATCTAGTTCTAGAGCGGCCGCGGATCCCGCCCCTCTCCCTC
CCCCCCCCCTAACGTTACTGGCCGAAGCCGCTTGGAATAAGGCCGGTGTGCGTTTGTCTATATGTTATTT
TCCACCATATTGCCGTCTTTTGGCAATGTGAGGGCCCGGAAACCTGGCCCTGTCTTCTTGACGAGCATTC
CTAGGGGTCTTTCCCCTCTCGCCAAAGGAATGCAAGGTCTGTTGAATGTCGTGAAGGAAGCAGTTCCTCT
GGAAGCTTCTTGAAGACAAACAACGTCTGTAGCGACCCTTTGCAGGCAGCGGAACCCCCCACCTGGCGAC
AGGTGCCTCTGCGGCCAAAAGCCACGTGTATAAGATACACCTGCAAAGGCGGCACAACCCCAGTGCCACG
TTGTGAGTTGGATAGTTGTGGAAAGAGTCAAATGGCTCTCCTCAAGCGTATTCAACAAGGGGCTGAAGGA
TGCCCAGAAGGTACCCCATTGTATGGGATCTGATCTGGGGCCTCGGTGCACATGCTTTACATGTGTTTAG
TCGAGGTTAAAAAAACGTCTAGGCCCCCCGAACCACGGGGACGTGGTTTTCCTTTGAAAAACACGATGAT
AAGCTTGCCACAACCCACAAGGAGACGACCTTCCATGACCGAGTACAAGCCCACGGTGCGCCTCGCCACC
CGCGACGACGTCCCCCGGGCCGTACGCACCCTCGCCGCCGCGTTCGCCGACTACCCCGCCACGCGCCACA
CCGTCGACCCGGACCGCCACATCGAGCGGGTCACCGAGCTGCAAGAACTCTTCCTCACGCGCGTCGGGCT
CGACATCGGCAAGGTGTGGGTCGCGGACGACGGCGCCGCGGTGGCGGTCTGGACCACGCCGGAGAGCGTC
GAAGCGGGGGCGGTGTTCGCCGAGATCGGCCCGCGCATGGCCGAGTTGAGCGGTTCCCGGCTGGCCGCGC
AGCAACAGATGGAAGGCCTCCTGGCGCCGCACCGGCCCAAGGAGCCCGCGTGGTTCCTGGCCACCGTCGG
CGTCTCGCCCGACCACCAGGGCAAGGGTCTGGGCAGCGCCGTCGTGCTCCCCGGAGTGGAGGCGGCCGAG
CGCGCCGGGGTGCCCGCCTTCCTGGAGACCTCCGCGCCCCGCAACCTCCCCTTCTACGAGCGGCTCGGCT
TCACCGTCACCGCCGACGTCGAGGTGCCCGAAGGACCGCGCACCTGGTGCATGACCCGCAAGCCCGGTGC
CTAGACGCGTCTGGAACAATCAACCTCTGGATTACAAAATTTGTGAAAGATTGACTGGTATTCTTAACTA
TGTTGCTCCTTTTACGCTATGTGGATACGCTGCTTTAATGCCTTTGTATCATGCTATTGCTTCCCGTATG
GCTTTCATTTTCTCCTCCTTGTATAAATCCTGGTTGCTGTCTCTTTATGAGGAGTTGTGGCCCGTTGTCA
GGCAACGTGGCGTGGTGTGCACTGTGTTTGCTGACGCAACCCCCACTGGTTGGGGCATTGCCACCACCTG
TCAGCTCCTTTCCGGGACTTTCGCTTTCCCCCTCCCTATTGCCACGGCGGAACTCATCGCCGCCTGCCTT
GCCCGCTGCTGGACAGGGGCTCGGCTGTTGGGCACTGACAATTCCGTGGTGTTGTCGGGGAAGCTGACGT
CCTTTCCATGGCTGCTCGCCTGTGTTGCCACCTGGATTCTGCGCGGGACGTCCTTCTGCTACGTCCCTTC
GGCCCTCAATCCAGCGGACCTTCCTTCCCGCGGCCTGCTGCCGGCTCTGCGGCCTCTTCCGCGTCTTCGC
CTTCGCCCTCAGACGAGTCGGATCTCCCTTTGGGCCGCCTCCCCGCCTGGAATTAATTCTGCAGTCGAGA
CCTAGAAAAACATGGAGCAATCACAAGTAGCAATACAGCAGCTACCAATGCTGATTGTGCCTGGCTAGAA
GCACAAGAGGAGGAGGAGGTGGGTTTTCCAGTCACACCTCAGGTACCTTTAAGACCAATGACTTACAAGG
CAGCTGTAGATCTTAGCCACTTTTTAAAAGAAAAGAGGGGACTGGAAGGGCTAATTCACTCCCAACGAAG
ACAAGATATCCTTGATCTGTGGATCTACCACACACAAGGCTACTTCCCTGATTAGCAGAACTACACACCA
GGGCCAGGGGTCAGATATCCACTGACCTTTGGATGGTGCTACAAGCTAGTACCAGTTGAGCCAGATAAGG
TAGAAGAGGCCAATAAAGGAGAGAACACCAGCTTGTTACACCCTGTGAGCCTGCATGGGATGGATGACCC
GGAGAGAGAAGTGTTAGAGTGGAGGTTTGACAGCCGCCTAGCATTTCATCACGTGGCCCGAGAGCTGCAT
CCGGAGTACTTCAAGAACTGCTGATATCGAGCTTGCTACAAGGGACTTTCCGCTGGGGACTTTCCAGGGA
GGCGTGGCCTGGGCGGGACTGGGGAGTGGCGAGCCCTCAGATCCTGCATATAAGCAGCTGCTTTTTGCCT
GTACTGGGTCTCTCTGGTTAGACCAGATCTGAGCCTGGGAGCTCTCTGGCTAACTAGGGAACCCACTGCT
TAAGCCTCAATAAAGCTTGCCTTGAGTGCTTCAAGTAGTGTGTGCCCGTCTGTTGTGTGACTCTGGTAAC
TAGAGATCCCTCAGACCCTTTTAGTCAGTGTGGAAAATCTCTAGCAGTAGTAGTTCATGTCATCTTATTA
TTCAGTATTTATAACTTGCAAAGAAATGAATATCAGAGAGTGAGAGGCCTTGACATTGCTAGCGTTTACC
GTCGACCTCTAGCTAGAGCTTGGCGTAATCATGGTCATAGCTGTTTCCTGTGTGAAATTGTTATCCGCTC
ACAATTCCACACAACATACGAGCCGGAAGCATAAAGTGTAAAGCCTGGGGTGCCTAATGAGTGAGCTAAC
TCACATTAATTGCGTTGCGCTCACTGCCCGCTTTCCAGTCGGGAAACCTGTCGTGCCAGCTGCATTAATG
AATCGGCCAACGCGCGGGGAGAGGCGGTTTGCGTATTGGGCGCTCTTCCGCTTCCTCGCTCACTGACTCG
CTGCGCTCGGTCGTTCGGCTGCGGCGAGCGGTATCAGCTCACTCAAAGGCGGTAATACGGTTATCCACAG
AATCAGGGGATAACGCAGGAAAGAACATGTGAGCAAAAGGCCAGCAAAAGGCCAGGAACCGTAAAAAGGC
CGCGTTGCTGGCGTTTTTCCATAGGCTCCGCCCCCCTGACGAGCATCACAAAAATCGACGCTCAAGTCAG
AGGTGGCGAAACCCGACAGGACTATAAAGATACCAGGCGTTTCCCCCTGGAAGCTCCCTCGTGCGCTCTC
CTGTTCCGACCCTGCCGCTTACCGGATACCTGTCCGCCTTTCTCCCTTCGGGAAGCGTGGCGCTTTCTCA
TAGCTCACGCTGTAGGTATCTCAGTTCGGTGTAGGTCGTTCGCTCCAAGCTGGGCTGTGTGCACGAACCC
CCCGTTCAGCCCGACCGCTGCGCCTTATCCGGTAACTATCGTCTTGAGTCCAACCCGGTAAGACACGACT
TATCGCCACTGGCAGCAGCCACTGGTAACAGGATTAGCAGAGCGAGGTATGTAGGCGGTGCTACAGAGTT
CTTGAAGTGGTGGCCTAACTACGGCTACACTAGAAGAACAGTATTTGGTATCTGCGCTCTGCTGAAGCCA
GTTACCTTCGGAAAAAGAGTTGGTAGCTCTTGATCCGGCAAACAAACCACCGCTGGTAGCGGTGGTTTTT
TTGTTTGCAAGCAGCAGATTACGCGCAGAAAAAAAGGATCTCAAGAAGATCCTTTGATCTTTTCTACGGG
GTCTGACGCTCAGTGGAACGAAAACTCACGTTAAGGGATTTTGGTCATGAGATTATCAAAAAGGATCTTC
ACCTAGATCCTTTTAAATTAAAAATGAAGTTTTAAATCAATCTAAAGTATATATGAGTAAACTTGGTCTG
ACAGTTACCAATGCTTAATCAGTGAGGCACCTATCTCAGCGATCTGTCTATTTCGTTCATCCATAGTTGC
CTGACTCCCCGTCGTGTAGATAACTACGATACGGGAGGGCTTACCATCTGGCCCCAGTGCTGCAATGATA
CCGCGAGACCCACGCTCACCGGCTCCAGATTTATCAGCAATAAACCAGCCAGCCGGAAGGGCCGAGCGCA
GAAGTGGTCCTGCAACTTTATCCGCCTCCATCCAGTCTATTAATTGTTGCCGGGAAGCTAGAGTAAGTAG
TTCGCCAGTTAATAGTTTGCGCAACGTTGTTGCCATTGCTACAGGCATCGTGGTGTCACGCTCGTCGTTT
GGTATGGCTTCATTCAGCTCCGGTTCCCAACGATCAAGGCGAGTTACATGATCCCCCATGTTGTGCAAAA
AAGCGGTTAGCTCCTTCGGTCCTCCGATCGTTGTCAGAAGTAAGTTGGCCGCAGTGTTATCACTCATGGT
TATGGCAGCACTGCATAATTCTCTTACTGTCATGCCATCCGTAAGATGCTTTTCTGTGACTGGTGAGTAC
TCAACCAAGTCATTCTGAGAATAGTGTATGCGGCGACCGAGTTGCTCTTGCCCGGCGTCAATACGGGATA
ATACCGCGCCACATAGCAGAACTTTAAAAGTGCTCATCATTGGAAAACGTTCTTCGGGGCGAAAACTCTC
AAGGATCTTACCGCTGTTGAGATCCAGTTCGATGTAACCCACTCGTGCACCCAACTGATCTTCAGCATCT
TTTACTTTCACCAGCGTTTCTGGGTGAGCAAAAACAGGAAGGCAAAATGCCGCAAAAAAGGGAATAAGGG
CGACACGGAAATGTTGAATACTCATACTCTTCCTTTTTCAATATTATTGAAGCATTTATCAGGGTTATTG
TCTCATGAGCGGATACATATTTGAATGTATTTAGAAAAATAAACAAATAGGGGTTCCGCGCACATTTCCC
CGAAAAGTGCCACCTGACGTCGACGGATCGGGAGATCAACTTGTTTATTGCAGCTTATAATGGTTACAAA
TAAAGCAATAGCATCACAAATTTCACAAATAAAGCATTTTTTTCACTGCATTCTAGTTGTGGTTTGTCCA
AACTCATCAATGTATCTTATCATGTCTGGATCAACTGGATAACTCAAGCTAACCAAAATCATCCCAAACT
TCCCACCCCATACCCTATTACCACTGCCAATTACCTGTGGTTTCATTTACTCTAAACCTGTGATTCCTCT
GAATTATTTTCATTTTAAAGAAATTGTATTTGTTAAATATGTACTACAAACTTAGTAGT
Features (pLannotate 1.2.2; 27 found; start..end, strand, type, name):
    377..634     +  LTR            5' LTR (truncated): truncated 5' long terminal repeat (LTR) from HIV-1
    681..806     +  misc_feature   HIV-1 Ψ: packaging signal of human immunodeficiency virus type 1
    790..1128    +  CDS            HIV-1 gag (fragment): gag protein from human immunodeficiency virus 1; gag
   1303..1536    +  misc_feature   RRE: The Rev response element (RRE) of HIV-1 allows for Rev-dependent mRNA export from the nucleus to the cytoplasm.
   1913..2013    +  CDS            Rev (fragment): human immunodeficiency virus 1 (HIV-1) Rev protein; rev; enhances nuclear export of unspliced and incompletely spliced viral mRNAs
   2028..2143    +  misc_feature   cPPT/CTS: central polypurine tract and central termination sequence of HIV-1 (lacking the first T)
   2201..2504    +  enhancer       CMV enhancer: human cytomegalovirus immediate early enhancer
   2505..2708    +  promoter       CMV promoter: human cytomegalovirus (CMV) immediate early promoter
   2824..2848    +  protein_bind   attB1: mutant version of attB; recombination site for the Gateway® BP reaction BP Clonase™
   2871..2895    +  CDS            3xFLAG (fragment): three tandem FLAG® epitope tags
   2899..3903    +  CDS            POLB: DPOLB_HUMAN - Experimental evidence at protein level: Swiss-Prot protein existence level 1. Repair polymerase that plays a key role in base-excision repair. Has 5'-deoxyribose-5-phosphate lyase (dRP lyase) activity that removes the 5' sugar phosphate and also acts as a DNA polymerase that adds one nucleotide to the 3' end of the arising single-nucleotide gap. Conducts 'gap-filling' DNA synthesis in a stepwise distributive fashion rather than in a processive fashion as for other DNA polymerases. From Homo sapiens (Human).
   3923..3947    -  protein_bind   attB2: mutant version of attB; recombination site for the Gateway® BP reaction BP Clonase™
   3952..3970    -  misc_feature   MCS (fragment): pBluescript multiple cloning site
   4090..4552    +  misc_feature   IRES: internal ribosome entry site (IRES) of the encephalomyocarditis virus (EMCV)
   4585..5182    +  CDS            PuroR (fragment): puromycin N-acetyltransferase; pac from Streptomyces alboniger; confers resistance to puromycin
   5198..5786    +  misc_feature   WPRE: woodchuck hepatitis virus posttranscriptional regulatory element
   5803..6321    +  CDS            nef (fragment): NEF_HV1BR - Experimental evidence at protein level: Swiss-Prot protein existence level 1. Extracellular Nef protein targets CD4(+) T-lymphocytes for apoptosis by interacting with CXCR4 surface receptors (PubMed:14990729). From Human immunodeficiency virus type 1 group M subtype B (isolate BRU/LAI) (HIV-1).
   6369..6626    +  LTR            5' LTR (truncated): truncated 5' long terminal repeat (LTR) from HIV-1
   6778..6794    -  protein_bind   lac operator: The lac repressor binds to the lac operator to inhibit transcription in E. coli. This inhibition can be relieved by adding lactose or isopropyl-β-D-thiogalactopyranoside (IPTG). lac repressor encoded by lacI
   6802..6832    -  promoter       lac promoter: promoter for the E. coli lac operon
   6847..6868    -  protein_bind   CAP binding site: CAP binding activates transcription in the presence of cAMP. E. coli catabolite activator protein
   6881..6973    -  CDS            lacI (fragment): lac repressor; lacI; The lac repressor binds to the lac operator to inhibit transcription in E. coli. This inhibition can be relieved by adding lactose or isopropyl-β-D-thiogalactopyranoside (IPTG).
   7156..7744    -  rep_origin     ori: high-copy-number ColE1/pMB1/pBR322/pUC origin of replication
   7915..8775    -  CDS            AmpR: β-lactamase; bla; confers resistance to ampicillin, carbenicillin, and related antibiotics
   8776..8880    -  promoter       AmpR promoter: bla
   8928..9062    +  polyA_signal   SV40 poly(A) signal: SV40 polyadenylation signal
   9229..329     +  CDS            nef (fragment) (across the origin): NEF_HV1BR - Experimental evidence at protein level: Swiss-Prot protein existence level 1. Extracellular Nef protein targets CD4(+) T-lymphocytes for apoptosis by interacting with CXCR4 surface receptors (PubMed:14990729). From Human immunodeficiency virus type 1 group M subtype B (isolate BRU/LAI) (HIV-1).
