[The description below was written by a language model from this plasmid's Addgene catalogue record and pLannotate feature annotations shown in this document.]
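Description:
pLVX-Flag-Polß(TM-KTM)-IRES-puro is an HIV-1-derived lentiviral expression plasmid built on the Gateway-adapted pLVX-GWE-IRES-puro backbone, intended for expression of a mutant human DNA polymerase beta in mammalian cells. It is propagated in E. coli through a high-copy ColE1/pUC-type origin and selected with ampicillin via the β-lactamase gene. The viral portion carries the elements needed for packaging and transduction: HIV-1 LTR sequences flanking the cassette (both are annotated as truncated LTRs, with adjacent nef-derived fragments that probably reflect neighbouring LTR-region sequence), the Ψ packaging signal with a gag fragment, the Rev response element for nuclear export of the genomic RNA, and the cPPT/CTS, which aids nuclear import of the reverse-transcribed genome.

Between the LTRs, the CMV enhancer and promoter drive a single bicistronic transcript. The first cistron, flanked by attB1 and attB2 sites left by Gateway recombination, encodes human POLB with an N-terminal Flag tag (annotated as a fragment of 3xFLAG, consistent with a single epitope). The protein carries six arginine substitutions: the "TM" set L301R/V303R/V306R and the "KTM" set K41R/K61R/K81R. The record does not explain their functional effects, although the associated publication concerns the interaction between XRCC1 and polymerase beta in DNA repair. An EMCV IRES then allows translation of puromycin N-acetyltransferase from the same mRNA, linking drug resistance to transgene expression, and a WPRE downstream enhances transcript stability and expression. The construct suits transient transfection or generation of puromycin-selected stable lines by lentiviral transduction. The sequenced record is 9,229 nt, slightly shorter than the catalogued total size of 9,279 bp.
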