Addgene plasmid #128676: pLVX-Flag-Polß(TM-KTM)-IRES-puro
Purpose: mammalian expression of Flag-Polß(TM-KTM: L301R/V303R/V306R-K41R/K61R/K81R) protein with puromycin selection
Depositing lab: Robert Sobol. Depositing organization: University of Pittsburgh (University, School of Medicine, and Cancer Institute). Publication: HSP90 regulates DNA repair via the interaction between XRCC1 and DNA polymerase beta. Fang Q, Inanc B, Schamus S, Wang XH, Wei L, Brown AR, Svilar D, Sugrue KF, Goellner EM, Zeng X, Yates NA, Lan L, Vens C, Sobol RW. Nat Commun. 2014 Nov 26;5:5513. doi: 10.1038/ncomms6513. PubMed 25423885.
Backbone
  Vector backbone: pLVX-GWE-IRES-puro
  Backbone size w/o insert (bp): 8247
  Total vector size (bp): 9279
  Vector type: Mammalian Expression, Lentiviral
  Selectable markers: Puromycin
Growth in bacteria
  Bacterial resistance: Ampicillin, 100 μg/mL
  Growth temperature: 37°C
  Growth strain: NEB Stable
  Copy number: Unknown
Gene/Insert
  Gene/Insert name: PolB (alt name: DNA polymerase beta)
  Species: H. sapiens (human)
  Insert size (bp): 1038
  Mutation: L301R/V303R/V306R/-K41R/K61R/K81R
  GenBank ID: NM_002690
  Entrez Gene: POLB
  Promoter: CMV
  Tag / fusion protein: Flag (N terminal on insert)
  Cloning method: Gateway Cloning
  Sequencing primers: 5′ M13-forward for pENTR vector; 3′ M13-Reverse for pENTR vector
Terms and licenses: Academic/Nonprofit Terms; Industry Terms: Not Available to Industry
How to cite: pLVX-Flag-Polß(TM-KTM)-IRES-puro was a gift from Robert Sobol (Addgene plasmid # 128676 ; http://n2t.net/addgene:128676 ; RRID:Addgene_128676)
